>Addgene plasmid #124258 | pT2-shATRX | depositor full sequence | sequence record 237010 | pT2-shATRX sequence 6601 bps
CGGTGCGGGCCTCTTCGCTATTACGCCAGCTGGCGAAAGGGGGATGTGCTGCAAGGCGATTAAGTTGGGT
AACGCCAGGGTTTTCCCAGTCACGACGTTGTAAAACGACGGCCAGTGAGCGCGCGTAATACGACTCACTA
TAGGGCGAATTGGAGCTCGGATCCCTATACAGTTGAAGTCGGAAGTTTACATACACTTAAGTTGGAGTCA
TTAAAACTCGTTTTTCAACTACTCCACAAATTTCTTGTTAACAAACAATAGTTTTGGCAAGTCAGTTAGG
ACATCTACTTTGTGCATGACACAAGTCATTTTTCCAACAATTGTTTACAGACAGATTATTTCACTTATAA
TTCACTGTATCACAATTCCAGTGGGTCAGAAGTTTACATACACTAAGTTGACTGTGCCTTTAAACAGCTT
GGAAAATTCCAGAAAATGATGTCATGGCTTTAGAAGCTTGATCTGAAGCCTATAGAGTACGAGCCATAGA
TAAAATAAAAGATTTTATTTAGTCTCCAGAAAAAGGGGGGAATGAAAGACCCCACCTGTAGGTTTGGCAA
GCTAGCTTAAGTAACGCCATTTTGCAAGGCATGGAAAATACATAACTGAGAATAGAGAAGTTCAGATCAA
GGTTAGGAACAGAGAGACAGCAGAATATGGGCCAAACAGGATATCTGTGGTAAGCAGTTCCTGCCCCGGC
TCAGGGCCAAGAACAGATGGTCCCCAGATGCGGTCCCGCCCTCAGCAGTTTCTAGAGAACCATCAGATGT
TTCCAGGGTGCCCCAAGGACCTGAAATGACCCTGTGCCTTATTTGAACTAACCAATCAGTTCGCTTCTCG
CTTCTGTTCGCGCGCTTCTGCTCCCCGAGCTCAATAAAAGAGCCCACAACCCCTCACTCGGCGCGCCAGT
CCTCCGATAGACTGCGTCGCCCGGGTACCCGTATTCCCAATAAAGCCTCTTGCTGTTTGCATCCGAATCG
TGGACTCGCTGATCCTTGGGAGGGTCTCCTCAGATTGATTGACTGCCCACCTCGGGGGTCTTTCATTTGG
AGGTTCCACCGAGATTTGGAGACCCCTGCCCAGGGACCACCGACCCCCCCGCCGGGAGGTAAGCTGGCCA
GCGGTCGTTTCGTGTCTGTCTCTGTCTTTGTGCGTGTTTGTGCCGGCATCTAATGTTTGCGCCTGCGTCT
GTACTAGTTAGCTAACTAGCTCTGTATCTGGCGGACCCGTGGTGGAACTGACGAGTTCTGAACACCCGGC
CGCAACCCTGGGAGACGTCCCAGGGACTTTGGGGGCCGTTTTTGTGGCCCGACCTGAGGAAGGGAGTCGA
TGTGGAATCCGACCCCGTCAGGATATGTGGTTCTGGTAGGAGACGAGAACCTAAAACAGTTCCCGCCTCC
GTCTGAATTTTTGCTTTCGGTTTGGAACCGAAGCCGCGCGTCTTGTCTGCTGCAGCGCTGCAGCATCGTT
CTGTGTTGTCTCTGTCTGACTGTGTTTCTGTATTTGTCTGAAAATTAGGGCCAGACTGTTACCACTCCCT
TAAGTTTGACCTTAGGTCACTGGAAAGATGTCGAGCGGATCGCTCACAACCAGTCGGTAGATGTCAAGAA
GAGACGTTGGGTTACCTTCTGCTCTGCAGAATGGCCAACCTTTAACGTCGGATGGCCGCGAGACGGCACC
TTTAACCGAGACCTCATCACCCAGGTTAAGATCAAGGTCTTTTCACCTGGCCCGCATGGACACCCAGACC
AGGTCCCCTACATCGTGACCTGGGAAGCCTTGGCTTTTGACCCCCCTCCCTGGGTCAAGCCCTTTGTACA
CCCTAAGCCTCCGCCTCCTCTTCCTCCATCCGCCCCGTCTCTCCCCCTTGAACCTCCTCGTTCGACCCCG
CCTCGATCCTCCCTTTATCCAGCCCTCACTCCTTCTCTAGGCGCCGGAATTAGATCTCTCGACTAGGGAT
AACAGGGTAATTGTTTGAATGAGGCTTCAGTACTTTACAGAATCGTTGCCTGCACATCTTGGAAACACTT
GCTGGGATTACTTCTTCAGGTTAACCCAACAGAAGGCTCGAGAAGGTATATTGCTGTTGACAGTGAGCGC
CCGCTTGGATGGTTCTACTAATAGTGAAGCCACAGATGTATTAGTAGAACCATCCAAGCGGTTGCCTACT
GCCTCGGAATTCAAGGGGCTACTTTAGGAGCAATTATCTTGTTTACTAAAACTGAATACCTTGCTATCTC
TTTGATACATTTTTACAAAGCTGAATTAAAATGGTATAAATTAAATCACTTTTTTCAATTCGCCAGCACA
GTGGTCGACCCTGTGGAATGTGTGTCAGTTAGGGTGTGGAAAGTCCCCAGGCTCCCCAGCAGGCAGAAGT
ATGCAAAGCATGCATCTCAATTAGTCAGCAACCAGGTGTGGAAAGTCCCCAGGCTCCCCAGCAGGCAGAA
GTATGCAAAGCATGCATCTCAATTAGTCAGCAACCATAGTCCCGCCCCTAACTCCGCCCATCCCGCCCCT
AACTCCGCCCAGTTCCGCCCATTCTCCGCCCCATGGCTGACTAATTTTTTTTATTTATGCAGAGGCCGAG
GCCGCCTCGGCCTCTGAGCTATTCCAGAAGTAGTGAGGAGGCTTTTTTGGAGGCGATAAAATAAAAGATT
TTATTTAGTCTCCAGAAAAAGGGGGGAATGAAAGACCCCACCTGTAGGTTTGGCAAGCTAGCTTAAGTAA
CGCCATTTTGCAAGGCATGGAAAATACATAACTGAGAATAGAGAAGTTCAGATCAAGGTTAGGAACAGAG
AGACAGCAGAATATGGGCCAAACAGGATATCTGTGGTAAGCAGTTCCTGCCCCGGCTCAGGGCCAAGAAC
AGATGGTCCCCAGATGCGGTCCCGCCCTCAGCAGTTTCTAGAGAACCATCAGATGTTTCCAGGGTGCCCC
AAGGACCTGAAATGACCCTGTGCCTTATTTGAACTAACCAATCAGTTCGCTTCTCGCTTCTGTTCGCGCG
CTTCTGCTCCCCGAGCTCAATAAAAGAGCCCACAACCCCTCACTCGGCGCGCCAGTCCTCCGATAGACTG
CGTCGCCCGGGTACCCGTGTATCCAATAAACCCTCTTGCAGTTGCATCCGACTTGTGGTCTCGCTGTTCC
TTGGGAGGGTCTCCTCTGAGTGATTGACTACCCGTCAGCGGGGGTCTTTCATGGGTAACAGTTTCTTGAA
GTTGGAGAACAACATTCTGAGGGTAGGAGTCGAATATTAAGTAATCCTGACTCAATTAGCCACTGTTTTG
AATCCACATACTCCAATACTCCTGAAATAGTTCATTATGGACAGCGCAGAAAGAGCTGGGGAGAATTGTG
AAATTGTTATCCGCTCACAATTCCACACAACATACGAGCCGGAAGCATAAAGTGTAAAGCCTGGGGTGCC
TAATGAGTGAGCTAACTCACATTAATTGCGTTGCGCTCACTGCCCGCTTTCCAGTCGGGAAACCTGTCGT
GCCAGATCCATGGAATTCACTAGTGCGCGCGGCCGCTCTAGATGGCCAGATCTAGCTTGTGGAAGGCTAC
TCGAAATGTTTGACCCAAGTTAAACAATTTAAAGGCAATGCTACCAAATACTAATTGAGTGTATGTAAAC
TTCTGACCCACTGGGAATGTGATGAAAGAAATAAAAGCTGAAATGAATCATTCTCTCTACTATTATTCTG
ATATTTCACATTCTTAAAATAAAGTGGTGATCCTAACTGACCTAAGACAGGGAATTTTTACTAGGATTAA
ATGTCAGGAATTGTGAAAAAGTGAGTTTAAATGTATTTGGCTAAGGTGTATGTAAACTTCCGACTTCAAC
TGTATAGGGATCCTCTAGCTAGAGTCGACCTCGAGGGGGGGCCCGGTACCCAGCTTTTGTTCCCTTTAGT
GAGGGTTAATTTCGAGCTTGGCGTAATCATGGTCATAGCTGTTTCCTGTGTGAAATTGTTATCCGCTCAC
AATTCCACACAACATACGAGCCGGAAGCATAAAGTGTAAAGCCTGGGGTGCCTAATGAGTGAGCTAACTC
ACATTAATTGCGTTGCGCTCACTGCCCGCTTTCCAGTCGGGAAACCTGTCGTGCCAGCTGCATTAATGAA
TCGGCCAACGCGCGGGGAGAGGCGGTTTGCGTATTGGGCGCTCTTCCGCTTCCTCGCTCACTGACTCGCT
GCGCTCGGTCGTTCGGCTGCGGCGAGCGGTATCAGCTCACTCAAAGGCGGTAATACGGTTATCCACAGAA
TCAGGGGATAACGCAGGAAAGAACATGTGAGCAAAAGGCCAGCAAAAGGCCAGGAACCGTAAAAAGGCCG
CGTTGCTGGCGTTTTTCCATAGGCTCCGCCCCCCTGACGAGCATCACAAAAATCGACGCTCAAGTCAGAG
GTGGCGAAACCCGACAGGACTATAAAGATACCAGGCGTTTCCCCCTGGAAGCTCCCTCGTGCGCTCTCCT
GTTCCGACCCTGCCGCTTACCGGATACCTGTCCGCCTTTCTCCCTTCGGGAAGCGTGGCGCTTTCTCATA
GCTCACGCTGTAGGTATCTCAGTTCGGTGTAGGTCGTTCGCTCCAAGCTGGGCTGTGTGCACGAACCCCC
CGTTCAGCCCGACCGCTGCGCCTTATCCGGTAACTATCGTCTTGAGTCCAACCCGGTAAGACACGACTTA
TCGCCACTGGCAGCAGCCACTGGTAACAGGATTAGCAGAGCGAGGTATGTAGGCGGTGCTACAGAGTTCT
TGAAGTGGTGGCCTAACTACGGCTACACTAGAAGGACAGTATTTGGTATCTGCGCTCTGCTGAAGCCAGT
TACCTTCGGAAAAAGAGTTGGTAGCTCTTGATCCGGCAAACAAACCACCGCTGGTAGCGGTGGTTTTTTT
GTTTGCAAGCAGCAGATTACGCGCAGAAAAAAAGGATCTCAAGAAGATCCTTTGATCTTTTCTACGGGGT
CTGACGCTCAGTGGAACGAAAACTCACGTTAAGGGATTTTGGTCATGAGATTATCAAAAAGGATCTTCAC
CTAGATCCTTTTAAATTAAAAATGAAGTTTTAAATCAATCTAAAGTATATATGAGTAAACTTGGTCTGAC
AGTTACCAATGCTTAATCAGTGAGGCACCTATCTCAGCGATCTGTCTATTTCGTTCATCCATAGTTGCCT
GACTCCCCGTCGTGTAGATAACTACGATACGGGAGGGCTTACCATCTGGCCCCAGTGCTGCAATGATACC
GCGAGACCCACGCTCACCGGCTCCAGATTTATCAGCAATAAACCAGCCAGCCGGAAGGGCCGAGCGCAGA
AGTGGTCCTGCAACTTTATCCGCCTCCATCCAGTCTATTAATTGTTGCCGGGAAGCTAGAGTAAGTAGTT
CGCCAGTTAATAGTTTGCGCAACGTTGTTGCCATTGCTACAGGCATCGTGGTGTCACGCTCGTCGTTTGG
TATGGCTTCATTCAGCTCCGGTTCCCAACGATCAAGGCGAGTTACATGATCCCCCATGTTGTGCAAAAAA
GCGGTTAGCTCCTTCGGTCCTCCGATCGTTGTCAGAAGTAAGTTGGCCGCAGTGTTATCACTCATGGTTA
TGGCAGCACTGCATAATTCTCTTACTGTCATGCCATCCGTAAGATGCTTTTCTGTGACTGGTGAGTACTC
AACCAAGTCATTCTGAGAATAGTGTATGCGGCGACCGAGTTGCTCTTGCCCGGCGTCAATACGGGATAAT
ACCGCGCCACATAGCAGAACTTTAAAAGTGCTCATCATTGGAAAACGTTCTTCGGGGCGAAAACTCTCAA
GGATCTTACCGCTGTTGAGATCCAGTTCGATGTAACCCACTCGTGCACCCAACTGATCTTCAGCATCTTT
TACTTTCACCAGCGTTTCTGGGTGAGCAAAAACAGGAAGGCAAAATGCCGCAAAAAAGGGAATAAGGGCG
ACACGGAAATGTTGAATACTCATACTCTTCCTTTTTCAATATTATTGAAGCATTTATCAGGGTTATTGTC
TCATGAGCGGATACATATTTGAATGTATTTAGAAAAATAAACAAATAGGGGTTCCGCGCACATTTCCCCG
AAAAGTGCCACCTG
[124 nt withheld, positions 6105-6228]
C
[91 nt withheld, positions 6230-6320]
A
[49 nt withheld, positions 6322-6370]
CCTTTGACGTTGGAGTCCACGTTCTTT
[37 nt withheld, positions 6398-6434]
ACCCTATCTCGGTCTATTCTTTTGATTTATAAGGGATTTTGCCGATTTCGGCCTATTGGTTAAAAAATGA
GCTGATTTAACAAAAATTTAACGCGAATTTTAACAAAATATTAACGCTTACAATTTCCATTCGCCATTCA
GGCTGCGCAACTGTTGGGAAGGGCGAT
Features (pLannotate 1.2.2; 24 found; start..end, strand, type, name):
    126..144     +  promoter       T7 promoter: promoter for bacteriophage T7 RNA polymerase
    531..1047    +  LTR            5' LTR: 5' long terminal repeat from murine embryonic stem cell virus
   1111..1452    +  misc_feature   MESV Ψ: packaging signal of murine embryonic stem cell virus
   1519..1935    +  CDS            gag (truncated): truncated Moloney murine leukemia virus (MMLV) gag gene lacking the start codon
   1975..2068    +  ncRNA          5' miR-30a: sequence upstream of the 71-nt precursor of the human miR-30a microRNA (Zeng et al., 2002) miRNA
   2180..2292    +  ncRNA          3' miR-30a: sequence downstream of the 71-nt precursor of the human miR-30a microRNA (Zeng et al., 2002) miRNA
   2343..2640    +  promoter       SV40 promoter: SV40 enhancer and early promoter
   2688..3202    +  LTR            3' LTR: 3' long terminal repeat from murine embryonic stem cell virus
   3364..3380    -  protein_bind   lac operator: The lac repressor binds to the lac operator to inhibit transcription in E. coli. This inhibition can be relieved by adding lactose or isopropyl-β-D-thiogalactopyranoside (IPTG). lac repressor encoded by lacI
   3388..3418    -  promoter       lac promoter: promoter for the E. coli lac operon
   3433..3454    -  protein_bind   CAP binding site: CAP binding activates transcription in the presence of cAMP. E. coli catabolite activator protein
   3467..3505    -  CDS            lacI (fragment): lac repressor; lacI; The lac repressor binds to the lac operator to inhibit transcription in E. coli. This inhibition can be relieved by adding lactose or isopropyl-β-D-thiogalactopyranoside (IPTG).
   3554..3623    +  CDS            SB100X (fragment): hyperactive variant of the Sleeping Beauty transposase (Mátés et al., 2009)
   3874..3900    +  misc_feature   MCS (fragment): pBluescript multiple cloning site
   3913..3931    -  promoter       T3 promoter: promoter for bacteriophage T3 RNA polymerase
   3976..3992    -  protein_bind   lac operator: The lac repressor binds to the lac operator to inhibit transcription in E. coli. This inhibition can be relieved by adding lactose or isopropyl-β-D-thiogalactopyranoside (IPTG). lac repressor encoded by lacI
   4000..4030    -  promoter       lac promoter: promoter for the E. coli lac operon
   4045..4066    -  protein_bind   CAP binding site: CAP binding activates transcription in the presence of cAMP. E. coli catabolite activator protein
   4079..4171    -  CDS            lacI (fragment): lac repressor; lacI; The lac repressor binds to the lac operator to inhibit transcription in E. coli. This inhibition can be relieved by adding lactose or isopropyl-β-D-thiogalactopyranoside (IPTG).
   4354..4942    -  rep_origin     ori: high-copy-number ColE1/pMB1/pBR322/pUC origin of replication
   5113..5973    -  CDS            AmpR: β-lactamase; bla; confers resistance to ampicillin, carbenicillin, and related antibiotics
   5974..6078    -  promoter       AmpR promoter: bla
   6105..6533    +  rep_origin     f1 ori (sequence partly withheld): f1 bacteriophage origin of replication; arrow indicates direction of (+) strand synthesis
   6564..118     -  CDS            lacZα (fragment) (across the origin): LacZα fragment of β-galactosidase; lacZ fragment
