[The description below was written by a language model from this plasmid's Addgene catalogue record and pLannotate feature annotations shown in this document.]
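Description:
pT2-shATRX is a mammalian expression plasmid of about 6.6 kb, built on the pT2 Sleeping Beauty transposon backbone and designed to deliver a short hairpin RNA against mouse ATRX. It is propagated in E. coli through a high-copy ColE1/pUC-type origin with ampicillin selection (AmpR under its own bla promoter). It also retains pBluescript-style remnants: an f1 origin, T7 and T3 promoters, lac promoter/operator elements and a lacZα fragment.

The payload is a microRNA-embedded hairpin. The annotated human miR-30a 5' and 3' flanking sequences bracket a gap that matches the position of the shATRX insert, so the hairpin would be transcribed as part of a longer RNA and processed by the cellular miRNA machinery. This cassette sits inside a block derived from an MSCV-type retroviral vector, comprising the murine embryonic stem cell virus 5' LTR, Ψ packaging signal, truncated gag and 3' LTR. The 5' LTR lies upstream of the hairpin in the same orientation and is the likely promoter, although the record does not state this explicitly. An SV40 enhancer/early promoter follows the miR-30 cassette, but no marker or reporter coding sequence is annotated between it and the 3' LTR.

The catalogue entry states that the construct carries inverted repeats for the Sleeping Beauty system, but these repeats are not annotated in the feature table. The short hit labelled as an SB100X fragment is not a functional transposase gene and may reflect transposon-derived sequence. Transposase must therefore be supplied from a separate source to integrate the cassette into the genome. According to the associated publication, the plasmid was used for stable ATRX knockdown in studies of mutant IDH1 glioma.
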