Addgene plasmid #124258: pT2-shATRX
Purpose: Expresses shRNA targeting ATRX. Construct has inverted repeats to be used in Sleeping beauty system.
Depositing lab: Maria Castro. Depositing organization: University of Michigan. Publication: IDH1-R132H acts as a tumor suppressor in glioma via epigenetic up-regulation of the DNA damage response. Nunez FJ, Mendez FM, Kadiyala P, Alghamri MS, Savelieff MG, Garcia-Fabiani MB, Haase S, Koschmann C, Calinescu AA, Kamran N, Saxena M, Patel R, Carney S, Guo MZ, Edwards M, Ljungman M, Qin T, Sartor MA, Tagett R, Venneti S, Brosnan-Cashman J, Meeker A, Gorbunova V, Zhao L, Kremer DM, Zhang L, Lyssiotis CA, Jones L, Herting CJ, Ross JL, Hambardzumyan D, Hervey-Jumper S, Figueroa ME, Lowenstein PR, Castro MG. Sci Transl Med. 2019 Feb 13;11(479). pii: 11/479/eaaq1427. doi: 10.1126/scitranslmed.aaq1427. PubMed 30760578.
Backbone
  Vector backbone: pT2
  Backbone size w/o insert (bp): 6491
  Total vector size (bp): 6601
  Vector type: Mammalian Expression
Growth in bacteria
  Bacterial resistance: Ampicillin, 100 μg/mL
  Growth temperature: 37°C
  Growth strain: NEB Stable
  Copy number: Unknown
Gene/Insert
  Gene/Insert name: shATRX
  gRNA/shRNA sequence: TCGAGAAGGTATATTGCTGTTGACAGTGAGCGCCCGCTTGGATGGTTCTACTAATAGTGAAGCCACAGATGTATTAGTAGAACCATCCAAGCGGTTGCCTACTGCCTCGG
  Species: M. musculus (mouse)
Resource information
  A portion of this plasmid was derived from a plasmid made by: John Ohlfest
Terms and licenses: Academic/Nonprofit Terms; Industry Terms: Not Available to Industry
How to cite: pT2-shATRX was a gift from Maria Castro (Addgene plasmid # 124258 ; http://n2t.net/addgene:124258 ; RRID:Addgene_124258)
