>Addgene plasmid #124258 | pT2-shATRX | addgene partial sequence | sequence record 240870 | Addgene NGS Result
GCGATAAAATAAAAGATTTTATTTAGTCTCCAGAAAAAGGGGGGAATGAAAGACCCCACCTGTAGGTTTG
GCAAGCTAGCTTAAGTAACGCCATTTTGCAAGGCATGGAAAATACATAACTGAGAATAGAGAAGTTCAGA
TCAAGGTTAGGAACAGAGAGACAGCAGAATATGGGCCAAACAGGATATCTGTGGTAAGCAGTTCCTGCCC
CGGCTCAGGGCCAAGAACAGATGGTCCCCAGATGCGGTCCCGCCCTCAGCAGTTTCTAGAGAACCATCAG
ATGTTTCCAGGGTGCCCCAAGGACCTGAAATGACCCTGTGCCTTATTTGAACTAACCAATCAGTTCGCTT
CTCGCTTCTGTTCGCGCGCTTCTGCTCCCCGAGCTCAATAAAAGAGCCCACAACCCCTCACTCGGCGCGC
CAGTCCTCCGATAGACTGCGTCGCCCGGGTACCCGTGTATCCAATAAACCCTCTTGCAGTTGCATCCGAC
TTGTGGTCTCGCTGTTCCTTGGGAGGGTCTCCTCTGAGTGATTGACTACCCGTCAGCGGGGGTCTTTCAT
GGGTAACAGTTTCTTGAAGTTGGAGAACAACATTCTGAGGGTAGGAGTCGAATATTAAGTAATCCTGACT
CAATTAGCCACTGTTTTGAATCCACATACTCCAATACTCCTGAAATAGTTCATTATGGACAGCGCAGAAA
GAGCTGGGGAGAATTGTGAAATTGTTATCCGCTCACAATTCCACACAACATACGAGCCGGAAGCATAAAG
TGTAAAGCCTGGGGTGCCTAATGAGTGAGCTAACTCACATTAATTGCGTTGCGCTCACTGCCCGCTTTCC
AGTCGGGAAACCTGTCGTGCCAGATCCATGGACTTCACTAGTGCGCGCGGCCGCTCTAGATGGCCAGATC
TAGCTTGTGGAAGGCTACTCGAAATGTTTGACCCAAGTTAAACAATTTAAAGGCAATGCTACCAAATACT
AATTGAGTGTATGTAAACTTCTGACCCACTGGGAATGTGATGAAAGAAATAAAAGCTGAAATGAATCATT
CTCTCTACTATTATTCTGATATTTCACATTCTTAAAATAAAGTGGTGATCCTAACTGACCTAAGACAGGG
AATTTTTACTAGGATTAAATGTCAGGAATTGTGAAAAAGTGAGTTTAAATGTATTTGGCTAAGGTGTATG
TAAACTTCCGACTTCAACTGTATAGGGATCCTCTAGCTAGAGTCGACCTCGCGGGGGGGCCCGGTACCCA
GCTTTTGTTCCCTTTAGTGAGGGTTAATTGCGCGCTTGGCGTAATCATGGTCATAGCTGTTTCCTGTGTG
AAATTGTTATCCGCTCACAATTCCACACAACATACGAGCCGGAAGCATAAAGTGTAAAGCCTGGGGTGCC
TAATGAGTGAGCTAACTCACATTAATTGCGTTGCGCTCACTGCCCGCTTTCCAGTCGGGAAACCTGTCGT
GCCAGCTGCATTAATGAATCGGCCAACGCGCGGGGAGAGGCGGTTTGCGTATTGGGCGCTCTTCCGCTTC
CTCGCTCACTGACTCGCTGCGCTCGGTCGTTCGGCTGCGGCGAGCGGTATCAGCTCACTCAAAGGCGGTA
ATACGGTTATCCACAGAATCAGGGGATAACGCAGGAAAGAACATGTGAGCAAAAGGCCAGCAAAAGGCCA
GGAACCGTAAAAAGGCCGCGTTGCTGGCGTTTTTCCATAGGCTCCGCCCCCCTGACGAGCATCACAAAAA
TCGACGCTCAAGTCAGAGGTGGCGAAACCCGACAGGACTATAAAGATACCAGGCGTTTCCCCCTGGAAGC
TCCCTCGTGCGCTCTCCTGTTCCGACCCTGCCGCTTACCGGATACCTGTCCGCCTTTCTCCCTTCGGGAA
CCGTGGCGCTTTCTCATAGCTCACGCTGTAGGTATCTCAGTTCGGTGTAGGTCGTTCGCTCCAAGCTGGG
CTGTGTGCACGAACCCCCCGTTCAGCCCGACCGCTGCGCCTTATCCGGTAACTATCGTCTTGAGTCCAAC
CCGGTAAGACACGACTTATCGCCACTGGCAGCAGCCACTGGTAACAGGATTAGCAGAGCGAGGTATGTAG
GCGGTGCTACAGAGTTCTTGAAGTGGTGGCCTAACTACGGCTACACTAGAAGAACAGTATTTGGTATCTG
CGCTCTGCTGAAGCCAGTTACCTTCGGAAAAAGAGTTGGTAGCTCTTGATCCGGCAAACAAACCACCGCT
GGTAGCGGTGGTTTTTTTGTTTGCAAGCAGCAGATTACGCGCAGAAAAAAAGGATCTCAAGAAGATCCTT
TGATCTTTTCTACGGGGTCTGACGCTCAGTGGAACGAAAACTCACGTTAAGGGATTTTGGTCATGAGATT
ATCAAAAAGGATCTTCACCTAGATCCTTTTAAATTAAAAATGAAGTTTTAAATCAATCTAAAGTATATAT
GAGTAAACTTGGTCTGACAGTTACCAATGCTTAATCAGTGAGGCACCTATCTCAGCGATCTGTCTATTTC
GTTCATCCATAGTTGCCTGACTCCCCGTCGTGTAGATAACTACGATACGGGAGGGCTTACCATCTGGCCC
CAGTGCTGCAATGATACCGCGAGACCCACGCTCACCGGCTCCAGATTTATCAGCAATAAACCAGCCAGCC
GGAAGGGCCGAGCGCAGAAGTGGTCCTGCAACTTTATCCGCCTCCATCCAGTCTATTAATTGTTGCCGGG
AAGCTAGAGTAAGTAGTTCGCCAGTTAATAGTTTGCGCAACGTTGTTGCCATTGCTACAGGCATCGTGGT
GTCACGCTCGTCGTTTGGTATGGCTTCATTCAGCTCCGGTTCCCAACGATCAAGGCGAGTTACATGATCC
CCCATGTTGTGCAAAAAAGCGGTTAGCTCCTTCGGTCCTCCGATCGTTGTCAGAAGTAACTTGGCCGCAG
TGTTATCACTCATGGTTATGGCAGCACTGCATAATTCTCTTACTGTCATGCCATCCGTAAGATGCTTTTC
TGTGACTGGTGAGTACTCAACCAAGTCATTCTGAGAATAGTGTATGCGGCGACCGAGTTGCTCTTGCCCG
GCGTCAATACGGGATAATACCGCGCCACATAGCAGAACTTTAAAAGTGCTCATCATTGGAAAACGTTCTT
CGGGGCGAAAACTCTCAAGGATCTTACCGCTGTTGAGATCCAGTTCGATGTAACCCACTCGTGCACCCAA
CTGATCTTCAGCATCTTTTACTTTCACCAGCGTTTCTGGGTGAGCAAAAACAGGAAGGCAAAATGCCGCA
AAAAAGGGAATAAGGGCGACACGGAAATGTTGAATACTCATACTCTTCCTTTTTCAATATTATTGAAGCA
TTTATCAGGGTTATTGTCTCATGAGCGGATACATATTTGAATGTATTTAGAAAAATAAACAAATAGGGGT
TCCGCGCACATTTCCCCGAAAAGTGCCACCTG
[34 nt withheld, positions 3463-3496]
A
[89 nt withheld, positions 3498-3586]
C
[91 nt withheld, positions 3588-3678]
A
[49 nt withheld, positions 3680-3728]
CCTTTGACGTTGGAGTCCACGTTCTTT
[37 nt withheld, positions 3756-3792]
ACCCTATCTCGGTCTATTCTTTTGATTTATAAGGGATTTTGCCGATTTCGGCCTATTGGTTAAAAAATGA
GCTGATTTAACAAAAATTTAACGCGAATTTTAACAAAATATTAACGCTTACAATTTCCATTCGCCATTCA
GGCTGCGCAACTGTTGGGAAGGGCGATCGGTGCGGGCCTCTTCGCTATTACGCCAGCTGGCGAAAGGGGG
ATGTGCTGCAAGGCGATTAAGTTGGGTAACGCCAGGGTTTTCCCAGTCACGACGTTGTAAAACGACGGCC
AGTGAGCGCGCGTAATACGACTCACTATAGGGCGAATTGGAGCTCGGATCCCTATACAGTTGAAGTCGGA
AGTTTACATACACTTAAGTTGGAGTCATTAAAACTCGTTTTTCAACTACTCCACAAATTTCTTGTTAACA
AACAATAGTTTTGGCAAGTCAGTTAGGACATCTACTTTGTGCATGACACAAGTCATTTTTCCAACAATTG
TTTACAGACAGATTATTTCACTTATAATTCACTGTATCACAATTCCAGTGGGTCAGAAGTTTACATACAC
TAAGTTGACTGTGCCTTTAAACAGCTTGGAAAATTCCAGAAAATGATGTCATGGCTTTAGAAGCTTGATC
TGAAGCCTATAGAGTACGAGCCATAGATAAAATAAAAGATTTTATTTAGTCTCCAGAAAAAGGGGGGAAT
GAAAGACCCCACCTGTAGGTTTGGCAAGCTAGCTTAAGTAACGCCATTTTGCAAGGCATGGAAAATACAT
AACTGAGAATAGAGAAGTTCAGATCAAGGTTAGGAACAGAGAGACAGCAGAATATGGGCCAAACAGGATA
TCTGTGGTAAGCAGTTCCTGCCCCGGCTCAGGGCCAAGAACAGATGGTCCCCAGATGCGGTCCCGCCCTC
AGCAGTTTCTAGAGAACCATCAGATGTTTCCAGGGTGCCCCAAGGACCTGAAATGACCCTGTGCCTTATT
TGAACTAACCAATCAGTTCGCTTCTCGCTTCTGTTCGCGCGCTTCTGCTCCCCGAGCTCAATAAAAGAGC
CCACAACCCCTCACTCGGCGCGCCAGTCCTCCGATAGACTGCGTCGCCCGGGTACCCGTATTCCCAATAA
AGCCTCTTGCTGTTTGCATCCGAATCGTGGACTCGCTGATCCTTGGGAGGGTCTCCTCAGATTGATTGAC
TGCCCACCTCGGGGGTCTTTCATTTGGAGGTTCCACCGAGATTTGGAGACCCCTGCCCAGGGACCACCGA
CCCCCCCGCCGGGAGGTAAGCTGGCCAGCGGTCGTTTCGTGTCTGTCTCTGTCTTTGTGCGTGTTTGTGC
CGGCATCTAATGTTTGCGCCTGCGTCTGTACTAGTTAGCTAACTAGCTCTGTATCTGGCGGACCCGTGGT
GGAACTGACGAGTTCTGAACACCCGGCCGCAACCCTGGGAGACGTCCCAGGGACTTTGGGGGCCGTTTTT
GTGGCCCGACCTGAGGAAGGGAGTCGATGTGGAATCCGACCCCGTCAGGATATGTGGTTCTGGTAGGAGA
CGAGAACCTAAAACAGTTCCCGCCTCCGTCTGAATTTTTGCTTTCGGTTTGGAACCGAAGCCGCGCGTCT
TGTCTGCTGCAGCGCTGCAGCATCGTTCTGTGTTGTCTCTGTCTGACTGTGTTTCTGTATTTGTCTGAAA
ATTAGGGCCAGACTGTTACCACTCCCTTAAGTTTGACCTTAGGTCACTGGAAAGATGTCGAGCGGATCGC
TCACAACCAGTCGGTAGATGTCAAGAAGAGACGTTGGGTTACCTTCTGCTCTGCAGAATGGCCAACCTTT
AACGTCGGATGGCCGCGAGACGGCACCTTTAACCGAGACCTCATCACCCAGGTTAAGATCAAGGTCTTTT
CACCTGGCCCGCATGGACACCCAGACCAGGTCCCCTACATCGTGACCTGGGAAGCCTTGGCTTTTGACCC
CCCTCCCTGGGTCAAGCCCTTTGTACACCCTAAGCCTCCGCCTCCTCTTCCTCCATCCGCCCCGTCTCTC
CCCCTTGAACCTCCTCGTTCGACCCCGCCTCGATCCTCCCTTTATCCAGCCCTCACTCCTTCTCTAGGCG
CCGGAATTAGATCTCTCGACTAGGGATAACAGGGTAATTGTTTGAATGAGGCTTCAGTACTTTACAGAAT
CGTTGCCTGCACATCTTGGAAACACTTGCTGGGATTACTTCTTCAGGTTAACCCAACAGAAGGCTCGAGA
AGGTATATTGCTGTTGACAGTGAGCGCCCGCTTGGATGGTTCTACTAATAGTGAAGCCACAGATGTATTA
GTAGAACCATCCAAGCGGTTGCCTACTGCCTCGGAATTCAAGGGGCTACTTTAGGAGCAATTATCTTGTT
TACTAAAACTGAATACCTTGCTATCTCTTTGATACATTTTTACAAAGCTGAATTAAAATGGTATAAATTA
AATCACTTTTTTCAATTCGCCAGCACAGTGGTCGACCCTGTGGAATGTGTGTCAGTTAGGGTGTGGAAAG
TCCCCAGGCTCCCCAGCAGGCAGAAGTATGCAAAGCATGCATCTCAATTAGTCAGCAACCAGGTGTGGAA
AGTCCCCAGGCTCCCCAGCAGGCAGAAGTATGCAAAGCATGCATCTCAATTAGTCAGCAACCATAGTCCC
GCCCCTAACTCCGCCCATCCCGCCCCTAACTCCGCCCAGTTCCGCCCATTCTCCGCCCCATGGCTGACTA
ATTTTTTTTATTTATGCAGAGGCCGAGGCCGCC
